>Addgene plasmid #53856 | WRB_pCSdest | addgene partial sequence | sequence record 165457 | EBV-rev 5'-GTGGTTTGTCCAAACTCATC-3'
ATACGACTCACTATAGTTCTAGAGGCTCGAGAGGATCACCACTTTGTACAAGAAAGCTGGGTTTCAGCTG
AACGGATGAAGCACAATAGCGACAACTTTGTTACAGACTAAAATCCAACAGGTAATTCCAACACCACCTG
CTACTCTAGTAGGAAAGGCTACCAGGCGGTCTAGGGGGGTTATCCATTTACTCGGCACGACAGCCACAGG
GACAGAATAATACTTCCAAATGAGTGAGATCATCAGGGCAGCCTGCAATACGTAGAAAGCGACACTTATC
ACCCATTTTATCTTGGCTAATTGAGCTGTCCGAGCTTTCACATGGGTTTTGAGCTTATCCGTCATCTTGT
TGATCTTTCTTTCCAGCCTGGCATATCTGGCAAACTCGTCCATCATGTTGACTGTGGAGAGCTCCTGCTT
CATGTCCTGGATCTCCGCTCTCATCTGTGACTCCTGCTCCGCGTCCTTCTGCAGCACCCTGGACATGAAG
GATGAGAAGGACGGGAGGAGGATCCTAAGAACATTGCATCCAAACACGAAGCTGAGCACCAGCAACCACG
CCCAGTGGTCGGCCGCGGCTGAGCTCATGGTGCCTGCTTTTTTGTACAAACTTGTGATCCTTGAATTCGA
ATCGATGGGATCCTGCAAAAAGAACAAGTAGCTTGTATTCTATAGTGTCACCTAAATCAAGCTTGCTCCG
ACGTCCCCAGGCAGAATGGCGGTTCCCTAAACGAGCATTGCTTATATAGACCTCCCATTAGGCACGCCTA
CCGCCCATTTACGTCAATGGAACGCCCATTTGCGTCATTGCCCCTCCCCATTGACGTCAATGGGGATGTA
CTTGGCAGCCATCGCGGGCCATTTACCGCCATTGACGTCAATGGGAGTACTGCCAATGTACCCTGGCGTA
CTTCCAATAGTAATGTACTTG
