[The description below was written by a language model from this plasmid's Addgene catalogue record.]
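Description:
WRB_pCSdest is a Gateway-derived expression clone carrying the human WRB coding sequence (now officially designated GET1, also known as CHD5) in the pCSDest backbone, a destination-vector adaptation of the pCS2-type plasmids. The record classifies it as a mammalian expression vector. It is maintained in E. coli as a high-copy plasmid under ampicillin selection. The empty backbone is listed at about 4.1 kb. The insert size is not given, although a depositor comment ties the insert to a human WRB RefSeq mRNA entry. No tags, fusions or reporters are recorded. No feature table is supplied, so elements such as the replication origin, polyadenylation signal and the recombination scars left by Gateway cloning are not documented here.

The insert sits downstream of two promoters, CMV and SP6, which suit the plasmid to two uses. The CMV promoter drives constitutive transcription by RNA polymerase II when the DNA is introduced directly into vertebrate cells or embryos. The SP6 phage promoter allows in vitro synthesis of sense mRNA from the same template, a standard route for producing transcripts for embryo microinjection. The associated publication surveyed how expression of human chromosome 21 genes affects early development in zebrafish, so this clone appears to be one member of a set of chromosome 21 gene constructs built in a common vector for overexpression studies in Danio rerio embryos. The record does not specify whether this particular construct was delivered as mRNA or as DNA.
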