Addgene plasmid #53856: WRB_pCSdest
Depositing lab: Roger Reeves. Depositing organization: Johns Hopkins University and School of Medicine. Publication: Survey of Human Chromosome 21 Gene Expression Effects on Early Development in Danio rerio. Edie S, Zaghloul NA, Leitch CC, Klinedinst DK, Lebron J, Thole JF, McCallion AS, Katsanis N, Reeves RH. G3 (Bethesda). 2018 Jul 2;8(7):2215-2223. doi: 10.1534/g3.118.200144. PubMed 29760202.
Backbone
  Vector backbone: pCSDest
  Backbone manufacturer: Lawson Lab (Addgene Plasmid 22423)
  Backbone size w/o insert (bp): 4095
  Vector type: Mammalian Expression
Growth in bacteria
  Bacterial resistance: Ampicillin, 100 μg/mL
  Growth temperature: 37°C
  Growth strain: Top10
  Copy number: High Copy
Gene/Insert
  Gene/Insert name: WRB
  Species: H. sapiens (human)
  Entrez Gene: GET1 (a.k.a. CHD5, WRB)
  Promoter: SP6 and CMV
  Cloning method: Gateway Cloning
  Sequencing primers: 5′ CMV-F; 3′ EBV-Rev
Terms and licenses: Academic/Nonprofit Terms; Industry Terms
Depositor comments: NM_004627
How to cite: WRB_pCSdest was a gift from Roger Reeves (Addgene plasmid # 53856 ; http://n2t.net/addgene:53856 ; RRID:Addgene_53856)
